Addgene plasmid #214506: AiP1653 - pAAV-AiE2333m-minBG-SYFP2-WPRE-BGHpA
Purpose: AiE2333m is an enhancer sequence, designed to drive AAV-mediated transgene expression in specific populations of brain cells
Depositing lab: Allen Institute for Brain Science & Bosiljka Tasic. Depositing organization: Allen Institute. Publication: A suite of enhancer AAVs and transgenic mouse lines for genetic access to cortical cell types. Ben-Simon Y, Hooper M, Narayan S, Daigle TL, Dwivedi D, Way SW, Oster A, Stafford DA, Mich JK, Taormina MJ, Martinez RA, Opitz-Araya X, Roth JR, Alexander JR, Allen S, Amster A, Arbuckle J, Ayala A, Baker PM, Bakken TE, Barcelli T, Barta S, Bendrick J, Bertagnolli D, Bielstein C, Bishwakarma P, Bowlus J, Boyer G, Brouner K, Casian B, Casper T, Chakka AB, Chakrabarty R, Chance RK, Chavan S, Clark M, Colbert K, Collman F, Daniel S, Departee M, DiValentin P, Donadio N, Dotson N, Egdorf T, Fliss T, Gabitto M, Garcia J, Gary A, Gasperini M, Gloe J, Goldy J, Gore BB, Graybuck L, Greisman N, Haeseleer F, Halterman C, Haradon Z, Hastings SD, Helback O, Ho W, Hockemeyer D, Huang C, Huff S, Hunker A, Johansen N, Jones D, Juneau Z, Kalmbach B, Kannan M, Khem S, Kussick E, Kutsal R, Larsen R, Lee C, Lee AY, Leibly M, Lenz GH, Li S, Liang E, Lusk N, Madigan Z, Malloy J, Malone J, McCue R, Melchor J, Mollenkopf T, Moosman S, Morin E, Newman D, Ng L, Ngo K, Omstead V, Otto S, Oyama A, Pena N, Pham T, Phillips E, Pom CA, Potekhina L, Ransford S, Ray PL, Rette D, Reynoldson C, Rimorin C, Rocha D, Ruiz A, Sanchez REA, Sawyer L, Sedeno-Cortes A, Sevigny JP, Shapovalova N, Shepard N, Shulga L, Sigler AR, Siverts L, Soliman S, Somasundaram S, Staats B, Stewart K, Szelenyi E, Tieu M, Trader C, Tran A, van Velthoven CTJ, Walker M, Wang Y, Weed N, Wirthlin M, Wood T, Wynalda B, Yao Z, Zhou T, Ariza J, Dee N, Reding M, Ronellenfitch K, Mufti S, Sunkin SM, Smith KA, Esposito L, Waters J, Thyagarajan B, Yao S, Lein ES, Zeng H, Levi BP, Ngai J, Ting JT, Tasic B. Cell. 2025 May 16:S0092-8674(25)00513-6. doi: 10.1016/j.cell.2025.05.002. PubMed 40403729.
Backbone
  Vector backbone: pAAV2
  Vector type: AAV
Growth in bacteria
  Bacterial resistance: Ampicillin, 100 μg/mL
  Growth temperature: 37°C
  Growth strain: NEB Stable
  Copy number: High Copy
Gene/Insert
  Gene/Insert name: SYFP2
  Species: Synthetic
  Promoter: minBG
  Cloning method: Gibson Cloning
Terms and licenses: Academic/Nonprofit Terms; Industry Terms: Not Available to Industry
Depositor comments: 5' Cloning Site: SgrAI (destroyed), 3' Cloning Site: SgrAI (destroyed). Please visit https://doi.org/10.1101/2024.06.10.597244 for bioRxiv preprint.
How to cite: AiP1653 - pAAV-AiE2333m-minBG-SYFP2-WPRE-BGHpA was a gift from Allen Institute for Brain Science & Bosiljka Tasic (Addgene plasmid # 214506 ; http://n2t.net/addgene:214506 ; RRID:Addgene_214506)
