[The description below was written by a language model from this plasmid's Addgene catalogue record and pLannotate feature annotations shown in this document.]
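Description:
AiP1653 - pAAV-AiE2333m-minBG-SYFP2-WPRE-BGHpA is an AAV transfer plasmid built on a pAAV2 backbone and intended for packaging a reporter genome into recombinant adeno-associated virus for delivery to brain cells. In bacteria it is maintained as a high-copy plasmid through a ColE1/pUC-type origin and selected with ampicillin via the β-lactamase gene and its native promoter. An f1 phage origin and small remnants of the pBR322 bom and rop regions are also present in the backbone. The annotated sequence is 4,788 nt.

The payload lies between AAV2 inverted terminal repeats, which supply the cis signals for genome replication and encapsidation. The right ITR is annotated as complete, while the left one is detected only as two fragments at the start of the sequencing-derived record. Within the ITRs, the enhancer AiE2333m is placed upstream of a minimal beta-globin promoter (minBG). This minimal promoter has little activity on its own, so expression depends on the enhancer, which is designed to restrict transgene expression to specific brain cell populations. Neither the enhancer nor minBG is picked up by the automated annotation, but they presumably occupy the unannotated stretch between the left ITR and the coding sequence. The record does not state which cell types the enhancer targets. The expressed gene is SYFP2, a rapidly maturing monomeric yellow fluorescent protein derived from Aequorea victoria. It is followed by a WPRE, annotated as two fragments consistent with a shortened version, which enhances transcript stability and expression, and by the bovine growth hormone polyadenylation signal.

The construct belongs to a collection of enhancer AAVs for genetic access to cortical cell types, with SYFP2 fluorescence serving to label cells and report enhancer activity and specificity.
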