Features (pLannotate 1.2.2; 14 found; start..end, strand, type, name):
      1..39      -  repeat_region  AAV2 ITR (fragment): inverted terminal repeat of adeno-associated virus serotype 2 inverted
     50..119     -  repeat_region  AAV2 ITR (fragment): inverted terminal repeat of adeno-associated virus serotype 2 inverted
    806..1522    +  CDS            SYFP2: SYFP2 is a basic (constitutively fluorescent) yellow fluorescent protein published in 2006, derived from Aequorea victoria. It is reported to be a very rapidly-maturing monomer with moderate acid sensitivity.
   1562..1719    +  misc_feature   WPRE (fragment): woodchuck hepatitis virus posttranscriptional regulatory element
   1725..1805    +  misc_feature   WPRE (fragment): woodchuck hepatitis virus posttranscriptional regulatory element
   1822..1933    +  polyA_signal   bGH poly(A) signal: bovine growth hormone polyadenylation signal
   2051..2191    +  repeat_region  AAV2 ITR: inverted terminal repeat of adeno-associated virus serotype 2 inverted
   2196..2247    -  misc_feature   bom (fragment): basis of mobility region from pBR322
   2266..2721    +  rep_origin     f1 ori (sequence partly withheld): f1 bacteriophage origin of replication; arrow indicates direction of (+) strand synthesis
   2722..2771    -  misc_feature   bom (fragment): basis of mobility region from pBR322
   2873..2908    -  CDS            rop (fragment): Rop protein, which maintains plasmids at low copy number; rop
   3003..3107    +  promoter       AmpR promoter: bla
   3108..3968    +  CDS            AmpR: β-lactamase; bla; confers resistance to ampicillin, carbenicillin, and related antibiotics
   4139..4727    +  rep_origin     ori: high-copy-number ColE1/pMB1/pBR322/pUC origin of replication
>Addgene plasmid #214506 | AiP1653 - pAAV-AiE2333m-minBG-SYFP2-WPRE-BGHpA | addgene full sequence | sequence record 441078 | Addgene NGS Result
CCTGCAGGCAGCTGCGCGCTCGCTCGCTCACTGAGGCCGGGCGACCAAAGGTCGCCCGGCCTCAGTGAGC
GAGCGAGCGCGCAGAGAGGGAGTGGCCAACTCCATCACTAGGGGTTCCTGCGGCCGCACGCGTTGTAAGA
GTAATAATCGAGTCTTCTCAAAGATAATGTTCTTTAGGTCACAATGTAAGAATATATGGTAGTGGGAGAA
ACTTTTGGTGGGATAGGAGGCTGAAAAATGAGAAGCTACATAAGTACTCTAGTTCTTCAGTCTTTCTGTA
ACTGTTTTTTTAGTTGACATTTTTTTTTTTTTTTACTGCAAAGAAGGATATATTTATATAGCTGTCAAAG
AGGAGACTCGCCACATATGCCATCTGCCCTTCCCAGAACCCACACACTGAGCTGTGTAGGTGGAACCTCT
TCTGGCTGACTTTCTAAGGTTCACACATGTCATCTTTCACATCACCATTTATGAGAAATTTCATATCAGC
AGAATTTTATGTGTTGTTTAGAAAACACACTCCTTGACATTATCTATTTCCTCAGATTAGGATTCCTATT
TTGATTTATTTTACAATCTGAAAGTTACCCCAAACTGAAGAGGAGGAAGGAGAATAAGGAGAAGGAAGAA
GAGAAGGAAGAGGAGAAGGAGGAGTAGGAGAGGAGGTGAAGTAGGAGGAAGAGGAAGAGGAAGATTGTGA
TGAACGGAGCTCGGGCTGGGCATAAAAGTCAGGGCAGAGCCATCTATTGCTTACATTTGCTTCTGGGATC
CAGATCTTTCGAAGCTAGCGCTACCGGTCGCCACCATGGTGAGCAAGGGCGAGGAGCTGTTCACCGGGGT
GGTGCCCATCCTGGTCGAGCTGGACGGCGACGTAAACGGCCACAAGTTCAGCGTGTCCGGCGAGGGCGAG
GGCGATGCCACCTACGGCAAGCTGACCCTGAAGCTGATCTGCACCACCGGCAAGCTGCCCGTGCCCTGGC
CCACCCTCGTGACCACCCTGGGCTACGGCGTGCAGTGCTTCGCCCGCTACCCCGACCACATGAAGCAGCA
CGACTTCTTCAAGTCCGCCATGCCCGAAGGCTACGTCCAGGAGCGCACCATCTTCTTCAAGGACGACGGC
AACTACAAGACCCGCGCCGAGGTGAAGTTCGAGGGCGACACCCTGGTGAACCGCATCGAGCTGAAGGGCA
TCGACTTCAAGGAGGACGGCAACATCCTGGGGCACAAGCTGGAGTACAACTACAACAGCCACAACGTCTA
TATCACCGCCGACAAGCAGAAGAACGGCATCAAGGCCAACTTCAAGATCCGCCACAACATCGAGGACGGC
GGCGTGCAGCTCGCCGACCACTACCAGCAGAACACCCCCATCGGCGACGGCCCCGTGCTGCTGCCCGACA
ACCACTACCTGAGCTACCAGTCCAAGCTGAGCAAAGACCCCAACGAGAAGCGCGATCACATGGTCCTGCT
GGAGTTCGTGACCGCCGCCGGGATCACTCTCGGCATGGACGAGCTGTACAAGTAAGTCGACGGCGCGCCG
CGGCCGCGAATTCGATATCATAATCAACCTCTGGATTACAAAATTTGTGAAAGATTGACTGGTATTCTTA
ACTATGTTGCTCCTTTTACGCTATGTGGATACGCTGCTTTAATGCCTTTGTATCATGCTATTGCTTCCCG
TATGGCTTTCATTTTCTCCTCCTTGTATAAATCCTGGTTAGTTCTTGCCACGGCGGAACTCATCGCCGCC
TGCCTTGCCCGCTGCTGGACAGGGGCTCGGCTGTTGGGCACTGACAATTCCGTGGCTCGAGAGATCTTCG
ACTGTGCCTTCTAGTTGCCAGCCATCTGTTGTTTGCCCCTCCCCCGTGCCTTCCTTGACCCTGGAAGGTG
CCACTCCCACTGTCCTTTCCTAATAAAATGAGGAAATTGCATCGCATTGTCTGAGTAGGTGTCATTCTAT
TCTGGGGGGTGGGGTGGGGCAGGACAGCAAGGGGGAGGATTGGGAAGACAATAGCAGGCATGAGATCTCA
CGTGCGGACCGAGCGGCCGCAGGAACCCCTAGTGATGGAGTTGGCCACTCCCTCTCTGCGCGCTCGCTCG
CTCACTGAGGCCGGGCGACCAAAGGTCGCCCGACGCCCGGGCTTTGCCCGGGCGGCCTCAGTGAGCGAGC
GAGCGCGCAGCTGCCTGCAGGGGCGCCTGATGCGGTATTTTCTCCTTACGCATCTGTGCGGTATTTCACA
CCGCATA
[95 nt withheld, positions 2248-2342]
T
[46 nt withheld, positions 2344-2389]
C
[141 nt withheld, positions 2391-2531]
CCTTTGACGTTGGAGTCCACGTTCTTT
[37 nt withheld, positions 2559-2595]
ACTCTATCTCGGGCTATTCTTTTGATTTATAAGGGATTTTGCCGATTTCGGTCTATTGGTTAAAAAATGA
GCTGATTTAACAAAAATTTAACGCGAATTTTAACAAAATATTAACGTTTACAATTTTATGGTGCACTCTC
AGTACAATCTGCTCTGATGCCGCATAGTTAAGCCAGCCCCGACACCCGCCAACACCCGCTGACGCGCCCT
GACGGGCTTGTCTGCTCCCGGCATCCGCTTACAGACAAGCTGTGACCGTCTCCGGGAGCTGCATGTGTCA
GAGGTTTTCACCGTCATCACCGAAACGCGCGAGACGAAAGGGCCTCGTGATACGCCTATTTTTATAGGTT
AATGTCATGATAATAATGGTTTCTTAGACGTCAGGTGGCACTTTTCGGGGAAATGTGCGCGGAACCCCTA
TTTGTTTATTTTTCTAAATACATTCAAATATGTATCCGCTCATGAGACAATAACCCTGATAAATGCTTCA
ATAATATTGAAAAAGGAAGAGTATGAGTATTCAACATTTCCGTGTCGCCCTTATTCCCTTTTTTGCGGCA
TTTTGCCTTCCTGTTTTTGCTCACCCAGAAACGCTGGTGAAAGTAAAAGATGCTGAAGATCAGTTGGGTG
CACGAGTGGGTTACATCGAACTGGATCTCAACAGCGGTAAGATCCTTGAGAGTTTTCGCCCCGAAGAACG
TTTTCCAATGATGAGCACTTTTAAAGTTCTGCTATGTGGCGCGGTATTATCCCGTATTGACGCCGGGCAA
GAGCAACTCGGTCGCCGCATACACTATTCTCAGAATGACTTGGTTGAGTACTCACCAGTCACAGAAAAGC
ATCTTACGGATGGCATGACAGTAAGAGAATTATGCAGTGCTGCCATAACCATGAGTGATAACACTGCGGC
CAACTTACTTCTGACAACGATCGGAGGACCGAAGGAGCTAACCGCTTTTTTGCACAACATGGGGGATCAT
GTAACTCGCCTTGATCGTTGGGAACCGGAGCTGAATGAAGCCATACCAAACGACGAGCGTGACACCACGA
TGCCTGTAGCAATGGCAACAACGTTGCGCAAACTATTAACTGGCGAACTACTTACTCTAGCTTCCCGGCA
ACAATTAATAGACTGGATGGAGGCGGATAAAGTTGCAGGACCACTTCTGCGCTCGGCCCTTCCGGCTGGC
TGGTTTATTGCTGATAAATCTGGAGCCGGTGAGCGTGGGTCTCGCGGTATCATTGCAGCACTGGGGCCAG
ATGGTAAGCCCTCCCGTATCGTAGTTATCTACACGACGGGGAGTCAGGCAACTATGGATGAACGAAATAG
ACAGATCGCTGAGATAGGTGCCTCACTGATTAAGCATTGGTAACTGTCAGACCAAGTTTACTCATATATA
CTTTAGATTGATTTAAAACTTCATTTTTAATTTAAAAGGATCTAGGTGAAGATCCTTTTTGATAATCTCA
TGACCAAAATCCCTTAACGTGAGTTTTCGTTCCACTGAGCGTCAGACCCCGTAGAAAAGATCAAAGGATC
TTCTTGAGATCCTTTTTTTCTGCGCGTAATCTGCTGCTTGCAAACAAAAAAACCACCGCTACCAGCGGTG
GTTTGTTTGCCGGATCAAGAGCTACCAACTCTTTTTCCGAAGGTAACTGGCTTCAGCAGAGCGCAGATAC
CAAATACTGTTCTTCTAGTGTAGCCGTAGTTAGGCCACCACTTCAAGAACTCTGTAGCACCGCCTACATA
CCTCGCTCTGCTAATCCTGTTACCAGTGGCTGCTGCCAGTGGCGATAAGTCGTGTCTTACCGGGTTGGAC
TCAAGACGATAGTTACCGGATAAGGCGCAGCGGTCGGGCTGAACGGGGGGTTCGTGCACACAGCCCAGCT
TGGAGCGAACGACCTACACCGAACTGAGATACCTACAGCGTGAGCTATGAGAAAGCGCCACGCTTCCCGA
AGGGAGAAAGGCGGACAGGTATCCGGTAAGCGGCAGGGTCGGAACAGGAGAGCGCACGAGGGAGCTTCCA
GGGGGAAACGCCTGGTATCTTTATAGTCCTGTCGGGTTTCGCCACCTCTGACTTGAGCGTCGATTTTTGT
GATGCTCGTCAGGGGGGCGGAGCCTATGGAAAAACGCCAGCAACGCGGCCTTTTTACGGTTCCTGGCCTT
TTGCTGGCCTTTTGCTCACATGT
